>Addgene plasmid #82208 | pDONR223_ESR1_WT | addgene full sequence | sequence record 164290 | Addgene NGS result 5'--3'
GGCAGTTCCCTACTCTCGCGTTAACGCTAGCATGGATGTTTTCCCAGTCACGACGTTGTAAAACGACGGC
CAGTCTTAAGCTCGGGCCCCAAATAATGATTTTATTTTGACTGATAGTGACCTGTTCGTTGCAACAAATT
GATGAGCAATGCTTTTTTATAATGCCAACTTTGTACAAAAAAGTTGGCACC
[1785 nt withheld, positions 192-1976]
TTGCCAACTTTCTTGTACAAAGTTGGCATTATAAGAAAGCATTGCTTATCAATTTGTTGCAACGAACAGG
TCACTATCAGTCAAAATAAAATCATTATTTGCCATCCAGCTGATATCCCCTATAGTGAGTCGTATTACAT
GGTCATAGCTGTTTCCTGGCAGCTCTGGCCCGTGTCTCAAAATCTCTGATGTTACATTGCACAAGATAAA
AATATATCATCATGCCTCCTCTAGACCAGCCAGGACAGAAATGCCTCGACTTCGCTGCTACCCAAGGTTG
CCGGGTGACGCACACCGTGGAAACGGATGAAGGCACGAACCCAGTGGACATAAGCCTGTTCGGTTCGTAA
GCTGTAATGCAAGTAGCGTATGCGCTCACGCAACTGGTCCAGAACCTTGACCGAACGCAGCGGTGGTAAC
GGCGCAGTGGCGGTTTTCATGGCTTGTTATGACTGTTTTTTTGGGGTACAGTCTATGCCTCGGGCATCCA
AGCAGCAAGCGCGTTACGCCGTGGGTCGATGTTTGATGTTATGGAGCAGCAACGATGTTACGCAGCAGGG
CAGTCGCCCTAAAACAAAGTTAAACATTATGAGGGAAGCGGTGATCGCCGAAGTATCGACTCAACTATCA
GAGGTAGTTGGCGTCATCGAGCGCCATCTCGAACCGACGTTGCTGGCCGTACATTTGTACGGCTCCGCAG
TGGATGGCGGCCTGAAGCCACACAGTGATATTGATTTGCTGGTTACGGTGACCGTAAGGCTTGATGAAAC
AACGCGGCGAGCTTTGATCAACGACCTTTTGGAAACTTCGGCTTCCCCTGGAGAGAGCGAGATTCTCCGC
GCTGTAGAAGTCACCATTGTTGTGCACGACGACATCATTCCGTGGCGTTATCCAGCTAAGCGCGAACTGC
AATTTGGAGAATGGCAGCGCAATGACATTCTTGCAGGTATCTTCGAGCCAGCCACGATCGACATTGATCT
GGCTATCTTGCTGACAAAAGCAAGAGAACATAGCGTTGCCTTGGTAGGTCCAGCGGCGGAGGAACTCTTT
GATCCGGTTCCTGAACAGGATCTATTTGAGGCGCTAAATGAAACCTTAACGCTATGGAACTCGCCGCCCG
ACTGGGCTGGCGATGAGCGAAATGTAGTGCTTACGTTGTCCCGCATTTGGTACAGCGCAGTAACCGGCAA
AATCGCGCCGAAGGATGTCGCTGCCGACTGGGCAATGGAGCGCCTGCCGGCCCAGTATCAGCCCGTCATA
CTTGAAGCTAGACAGGCTTATCTTGGACAAGAAGAAGATCGCTTGGCCTCGCGCGCAGATCAGTTGGAAG
AATTTGTCCACTACGTGAAAGGCGAGATCACCAAGGTAGTCGGCAAATAACCCTCGAGCCACCCATGACC
AAAATCCCTTAACGTGAGTTACGCGTCGTTCCACTGAGCGTCAGACCCCGTAGAAAAGATCAAAGGATCT
TCTTGAGATCCTTTTTTTCTGCGCGTAATCTGCTGCTTGCAAACAAAAAAACCACCGCTACCAGCGGTGG
TTTGTTTGCCGGATCAAGAGCTACCAACTCTTTTTCCGAAGGTAACTGGCTTCAGCAGAGCGCAGATACC
AAATACTGTTCTTCTAGTGTAGCCGTAGTTAGGCCACCACTTCAAGAACTCTGTAGCACCGCCTACATAC
CTCGCTCTGCTAATCCTGTTACCAGTGGCTGCTGCCAGTGGCGATAAGTCGTGTCTTACCGGGTTGGACT
CAAGACGATAGTTACCGGATAAGGCGCAGCGGTCGGGCTGAACGGGGGGTTCGTGCACACAGCCCAGCTT
GGAGCGAACGACCTACACCGAACTGAGATACCTACAGCGTGAGCTATGAGAAAGCGCCACGCTTCCCGAA
GGGAGAAAGGCGGACAGGTATCCGGTAAGCGGCAGGGTCGGAACAGGAGAGCGCACGAGGGAGCTTCCAG
GGGGAAACGCCTGGTATCTTTATAGTCCTGTCGGGTTTCGCCACCTCTGACTTGAGCGTCGATTTTTGTG
ATGCTCGTCAGGGGGGCGGAGCCTATGGAAAAACGCCAGCAACGCGGCCTTTTTACGGTTCCTGGCCTTT
TGCTGGCCTTTTGCTCACATGTTCTTTCCTGCGTTATCCCCTGATTCTGTGGATAACCGTATTACCGCCT
TTGAGTGAGCTGATACCGCTCGCCGCAGCCGAACGACCGAGCGCAGCGAGTCAGTGAGCGAGGAAGCGGA
AGAGCGCCCAATACGCAAACCGCCTCTCCCCGCGCGTTGGCCGATTCATTAATGCAGCTGGCACGACAGG
TTTCCCGACTGGAAAGCGGGCAGTGAGCGCAACGCAATTAATACGCGTACCGCTAGCCAGGAAGAGTTTG
TAGAAACGCAAAAAGGCCATCCGTCAGGATGGCCTTCTGCTTAGTTTGATGCCTGGCAGTTTATGGCGGG
CGTCCTGCCCGCCACCCTCCGGGCCGTTGCTTCACAACGTTCAAATCCGCTCCCGGCGGATTTGTCCTAC
TCAGGAGAGCGTTCACCGACAAACAACAGATAAAACGAAAGGCCCAGTCTTCCGACTGAGCCTTTCGTTT
TATTTGATGCCT
Features (pLannotate 1.2.2; 12 found; start..end, strand, type, name):
     38..74      -  CDS            lacZα (fragment): LacZα fragment of β-galactosidase; lacZ fragment
     91..186     +  protein_bind   attL3: mutant version of attL; recombination site for the Gateway® LR reaction LR Clonase™
    192..1976    +  CDS            ESR1 (sequence withheld): ESR1_HUMAN - Also known as ESR, NR3A1. Experimental evidence at protein level: Swiss-Prot protein existence level 1. [Isoform 3]: Involved in activation of NOS3 and endothelial nitric oxide production (PubMed:21937726). Isoforms lacking one or several functional domains are thought to modulate transcriptional activity by competitive ligand or DNA binding and/or heterodimerization with the full-length receptor (PubMed:10970861). Binds to ERE and inhibits isoform 1 (PubMed:10970861). From Homo sapiens (Human).
   1981..2076    -  protein_bind   attL3: mutant version of attL; recombination site for the Gateway® LR reaction LR Clonase™
   2095..2113    -  promoter       T7 promoter: promoter for bacteriophage T7 RNA polymerase
   2303..2326    +  promoter       Pc promoter (fragment): intI1 (promoter lies within the coding sequence); class 1 integron promoter
   2502..2558    +  CDS            GmR (fragment): gentamycin acetyltransferase; aacC1; confers resistance to gentamycin
   2565..3356    +  CDS            SmR: aminoglycoside adenylyltransferase (Murphy, 1985); aadA; confers resistance to spectinomycin and streptomycin
   3449..4037    +  rep_origin     ori: high-copy-number ColE1/pMB1/pBR322/pUC origin of replication
   4220..4312    +  CDS            lacI (fragment): lac repressor; lacI; The lac repressor binds to the lac operator to inhibit transcription in E. coli. This inhibition can be relieved by adding lactose or isopropyl-β-D-thiogalactopyranoside (IPTG).
   4367..4394    -  terminator     rrnB T2 terminator: transcription terminator T2 from the E. coli rrnB gene
   4526..4569    +  terminator     rrnB T1 terminator: Escherichia coli rrnB; transcription terminator T1 from the E. coli rrnB gene
