[The description below was written by a language model from this plasmid's Addgene catalogue record and pLannotate feature annotations shown in this document.]
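Description:
pDONR223_ESR1_WT is a Gateway entry clone built on the Invitrogen pDONR223 backbone and carrying the wild-type human ESR1 open reading frame, which encodes estrogen receptor alpha (NR3A1). It belongs to the Target Accelerator Plasmid Collection, a set of wild-type and variant cancer gene clones assembled for systematic functional testing of alleles. The plasmid is maintained in E. coli at high copy through a ColE1/pUC-type origin and is selected with spectinomycin via the aadA (SmR) aminoglycoside adenylyltransferase gene. That gene sits downstream of a fragment of the class 1 integron Pc promoter and a short gentamicin-resistance remnant. Small lacZα and lacI fragments and the rrnB T1 and T2 terminators are further backbone remnants, the terminators helping insulate the cloning region from read-through transcription.

In the 4,578 nt sequenced record, the ESR1 coding sequence of roughly 1.8 kb is flanked on both sides by attL recombination sites. The annotation software labels both as attL3, but functionally they are the paired sites that allow directional transfer of the insert into attR-containing destination vectors in an LR Clonase reaction. No promoter drives ESR1 in this plasmid, so it serves as a shuttle and storage clone rather than an expression construct. A T7 promoter lies just outside the downstream att site, facing back toward the insert. The clone is in the "open" configuration, with no stop codon immediately after the insert, so the ORF can be fused in frame to C-terminal tags or reporters supplied by the destination vector. Typical use is to generate expression constructs of reference ESR1 for comparison with mutant alleles in functional or morphological profiling assays.
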