Addgene plasmid #82208: pDONR223_ESR1_WT
Purpose: Gateway Donor vector containing ESR1 , part of the Target Accelerator Plasmid Collection.
Depositing lab: Jesse Boehm & William Hahn & David Root. Depositing organization: Broad Institute. Publication: Systematic Functional Interrogation of Rare Cancer Variants Identifies Oncogenic Alleles. Kim E, Ilic N, Shrestha Y, Zou L, Kamburov A, Zhu C, Yang X, Lubonja R, Tran N, Nguyen C, Lawrence MS, Piccioni F, Bagul M, Doench JG, Chouinard CR, Wu X, Hogstrom L, Natoli T, Tamayo P, Horn H, Corsello SM, Lage K, Root DE, Subramanian A, Golub TR, Getz G, Boehm JS, Hahn WC. Cancer Discov. 2016 Jul;6(7):714-26. doi: 10.1158/2159-8290.CD-16-0160. Epub 2016 May 4. PubMed 27147599.
Backbone
  Vector backbone: pDONR223
  Backbone manufacturer: Invitrogen
  Backbone size w/o insert (bp): 2790
  Vector type: Gateway Entry vector
Growth in bacteria
  Bacterial resistance: Spectinomycin, 50 μg/mL
  Growth temperature: 37°C
  Growth strain: DH5alpha
  Copy number: High Copy
Gene/Insert
  Gene/Insert name: ESR1
  Species: H. sapiens (human)
  Mutation: WT
  GenBank ID: NM_001122742.1
  Entrez Gene: ESR1 (a.k.a. ER, ESR, ESRA, ESTRR, Era, NR3A1)
  Promoter: None
  Cloning method: Gateway Cloning
  Sequencing primers: 5′ M13pUC-fwd; 3′ M13-Rev
Terms and licenses: Academic/Nonprofit Terms; Industry Terms: Not Available to Industry
Depositor comments: Open state: NO stop codon immediately follows insert. Supporting reference: Systematic morphological profiling of human gene and allele function via Cell Painting. Rohban MH, et al. Elife. 2017, Mar 18;6. pii: e24060. PubMed PMID 28315521
How to cite: pDONR223_ESR1_WT was a gift from Jesse Boehm & William Hahn & David Root (Addgene plasmid # 82208 ; http://n2t.net/addgene:82208 ; RRID:Addgene_82208)
