>Addgene plasmid #82208 | pDONR223_ESR1_WT | depositor partial sequence | sequence record 155579 | Insert sequence
[1785 nt withheld, positions 1-1785]
